>Addgene plasmid #228626 | pM-mPapaya | addgene full sequence | sequence record 470403 | Addgene NGS Result
GCCGTCGGCGGGAAAATTCACCCCTCTGAAGATACTTTTGTGATAGATGCAGTTCTCCTTTTCAGAGACT
GTTATGTCCACGTTGCATCGACAGACCGCTCCGTCCTCAAAGAGGTAGCTCCTTTCCCACGTATAGCCCG
CTGGACATGAGTTCTTGAAGTAATCTACAATATCCTGTGGGTACTCTGTGAAAATCCGGTCACCATATTT
AAAACCCGGACTTAAAATGTCCTCCGAGAACGGCAGCGGGCCTCCTTCTATCACACACAAATTTGCGGTT
TGCTTACCCTTAAAAGGGTTTCCAATGCCCTCTCCAGTAATGACAAATTTGTGACCATTAACGCAACCTT
CCATGTGGTACTTCACCGTCATCTCCTCCTTTAGTCCATGCTTCGATTGCCCCTCGCCCTTGCTCACCAT
GGTGGCGGCGGATCCTGGGCCGGGATTTTCCTCCACGTCCCCGCATGTAAGTAGACTTCCCCTGCCCTCG
CCGCTGCCAGGCCCGGGGTTTTCTTCAACATCACCTGCTTGCTTTAGCAGAGAGAAGTTTGTGGCGCCGG
AGCCGTCTTCTTCACTAAACCAGCTCTGCTTATATAGACCTCCCACCGTACACGCCTACCGCCCATTTGC
GTCAATGGGGCGGAGTTGTTACGACATTTTGGAAAGTCCCGTTGATTTTGGTGCCAAAACAAACTCCCAT
TGACGTCAATGGGGTGGAGACTTGGAAATCCCCGTGAGTCAAACCGCTATCCACGCCCATTGATGTACTG
CCAAAACCGCATCACCATGGTAATAGCGATGACTAATACGTAGATGTACTGCCAAGTAGGAAAGTCCCAT
AAGGTCATGTACTGGGCATAATGCCAGGCGGGCCATTTACCGTCATTGACGTCAATAGGGGGCGTACTTG
GCATATGATACACTTGATGTACTGCCAAGTGGGCAGTTTACCGTAAATACTCCACCCATTGACGTCAATG
GAAAGTCCCTATTGGCGTTACTATGGGAACATACGTCATTATTGACGTCAATGGGCGGGGGTCGTTGGGC
GGTCAGCCAGGCGGGCCATTTACCGTAAGTTATGTAACGCGGAACTCCATATATGGGCTATGAACTAATG
ACCCCGTAATTGATTACTATTAATAACTAATGCATGGCGGTAATACGGTTATCCACAGAATCAGGGGATA
ACGCAGGAAAGAACATGTGAGCAAAAGGCCAGCAAAAGGCCAGGAACCGTAAAAAGGCCGCGTTGCTGGC
GTTTTTCCATAGGCTCCGCCCCCCTGACGAGCATCACAAAAATCGACGCTCAAGTCAGAGGTGGCGAAAC
CCGACAGGACTATAAAGATACCAGGCGTTTCCCCCTGGAAGCTCCCTCGTGCGCTCTCCTGTTCCGACCC
TGCCGCTTACCGGATACCTGTCCGCCTTTCTCCCTTCGGGAAGCGTGGCGCTTTCTCATAGCTCACGCTG
TAGGTATCTCAGTTCGGTGTAGGTCGTTCGCTCCAAGCTGGGCTGTGTGCACGAACCCCCCGTTCAGCCC
GACCGCTGCGCCTTATCCGGTAACTATCGTCTTGAGTCCAACCCGGTAAGACACGACTTATCGCCACTGG
CAGCAGCCACTGGTAACAGGATTAGCAGAGCGAGGTATGTAGGCGGTGCTACAGAGTTCTTGAAGTGGTG
GCCTAACTACGGCTACACTAGAAGAACAGTATTTGGTATCTGCGCTCTGCTGAAGCCAGTTACCTTCGGA
AAAAGAGTTGGTAGCTCTTGATCCGGCAAACAAACCACCGCTGGTAGCGGTGGTTTTTTTGTTTGCAAGC
AGCAGATTACGCGCAGAAAAAAAGGATCTCAAGAAGATCCTTTGATCTTTTCTACGGGGTCTGACGCTCA
GTGGAACGAAATGCCAACTTGTTTATTGCAGCTTATAATGGTTACAAATAAAGCAATAGCATCACAAATT
TCACAAATAAAGCATTTTTTTCACTGCATTCTAGTTGTGGTTTGTCCAAACTCATCAATGTATCTTATCA
TGTCTGAATTGCTCGCGCGACCAATTCTCATGTTTGATTACGCCCCGCCCTGCCACTCATCGCAGTACTG
TTGTAATTCATTAAGCATTCTGCCGACATGGAAGCCATCACAAACGGCATGATGAACCTGAATCGCCAGC
GGCATCAGCACCTTGTCGCCTTGCGTATAATATTTGCCCATGGTGAAAACGGGGGCGAAGAAGTTGTCCA
TATTGGCCACGTTTAAATCAAAACTGGTGAAACTCACCCAGGGATTGGCTGATACGAAAAACATATTCTC
AATAAACCCTTTAGGGAAATAGGCCAGGTTTTCACCGTAACACGCCACATCTTGCGAATATATGTGTAGA
AACTGCCGGAAATCGTCGTGGTATTCACTCCAGAGCGATGAAAACGTTTCAGTTTGCTCATGGAAAACGG
TGTAACAAGGGTGAACACTATCCCATATCACCAGCTCACCGTCTTTCATTGCCATACGGAATTCCGGATG
AGCATTCATCAGGCGGGCAAGAATGTGAATAAAGGCCGGATAAAACTTGTGCTTATTTTTCTTTACGGTC
TTTAAAAAGGCCGTAATATCCAGCTGAACGGTCTGGTTATAGGTACATTGAGCAACTGACTGAAATGCCT
CAAAATGTTCTTTACGATGCCATTGGGATATATCAACGGTGGTATATCCAGTGATTTTTTTCTCCATTTT
AGCTTCCTTAGCTCCTGAAAATCTCGATAACTCAAAAAATACGCCCGGTAGTGATCTTATTTCATTATGG
TGAAAGTTGGAACCTCTTACGTGCCGATCACGAAGTGATCTTCCGTTAAGTACTG
[124 nt withheld, positions 2856-2979]
C
[91 nt withheld, positions 2981-3071]
A
[49 nt withheld, positions 3073-3121]
CCTTTGACGTTGGAGTCCACGTTCTTT
[37 nt withheld, positions 3149-3185]
ACCCTATCTCGGTCTATTCTTTTGATTTATAAGGGATTTTGCCGATTTCGGCCTATTGGTTAAAAAATGA
GCTGATTTAACAAAAATTTAACGCGAATTTTAACAAAATATTAACGCTTACAATTTACGCCTTAAGATAC
ATTGATGAGTTTGGACAAACCACAACTAGAATGCAGTGAAAAAAATGCTTTATTTGTGAAATTTGTGATG
CTATTGCTTTATTTGTAACCATTATAAGCTGCAATAAACAAGTTCATTTTATGTTTCAGAAGACATGAAT
GGCAACTCTTACTTGTACAGCTCGTCCATGCCTGCGATTGCATGTTCTGTTAATTGCCATTTCTGGTTTT
TAGCATCAGAGCGGTCCTCCCTAAGGAGCTTATGCTGTATAAAATGCCATTCTGGCATCTTGGAGGGCAC
TGATTTAGCTTTATATACCGTATCAAACTGGCAATGATAACGACCGCCATCCTTCAGCAACAGGCACATT
TTGACCTTTCCCTTTAATATCCCTTGCTTTGGAACAGGCACAATTTTCTCGGTACTAGCTTCCCAATTAG
TGGTCATTTTCTTCATTACGGG
Features (pLannotate 1.2.2; 10 found; start..end, strand, type, name):
    437..489     -  CDS            T2A (fragment): 2A peptide from Thosea asigna virus capsid protein Eukaryotic ribosomes fail to insert a peptide bond between the Gly and Pro residues, yielding separate polypeptides.
    582..785     -  promoter       CMV promoter: human cytomegalovirus (CMV) immediate early promoter
    786..1089    -  enhancer       CMV enhancer: human cytomegalovirus immediate early enhancer
   1264..1852    -  rep_origin     ori: high-copy-number ColE1/pMB1/pBR322/pUC origin of replication
   1906..2027    +  polyA_signal   SV40 poly(A) signal: SV40 polyadenylation signal
   2071..2727    -  CDS            cat: CAT_ECOLX - Experimental evidence at protein level: Swiss-Prot protein existence level 1. This enzyme is an effector of chloramphenicol resistance in bacteria. From Escherichia coli. This protein is used as a marker in many commonly used cloning vectors, such as pACYC184.
   2728..2830    -  promoter       cat promoter: promoter of the E. coli cat gene encoding chloramphenicol acetyltransferase
   2856..3284    +  rep_origin     f1 ori (sequence partly withheld): f1 bacteriophage origin of replication; arrow indicates direction of (+) strand synthesis
   3318..3439    -  polyA_signal   SV40 poly(A) signal: SV40 polyadenylation signal
   3474..420     -  CDS            mPapaya1 (across the origin): monomeric yellow fluorescent protein derived from the Zoanthus fluorescent protein zFP538 mammalian codon-optimized
