[The description below was written by a language model from this plasmid's Addgene catalogue record and pLannotate feature annotations shown in this document.]
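Description:
pM-mPapaya is a small (about 3.8 kb) mammalian expression plasmid built on the pMulti backbone and used as a building block for MuSIC (fluorescence-based) barcodes read out by spectral flow cytometry. It is propagated in E. coli as a high-copy plasmid through a ColE1/pUC-type origin and selected with chloramphenicol, conferred by the cat gene under its native promoter. An f1 bacteriophage origin is also present, which in principle allows single-stranded DNA production.

The payload is a 711 bp synthetic, mammalian codon-optimised coding sequence for mPapaya, a monomeric yellow fluorescent protein derived from the Zoanthus protein zFP538, introduced by Golden Gate cloning. All parts of the expression unit lie on the same strand in the annotated sequence: the human CMV immediate-early enhancer and promoter, then a short stretch annotated as a T2A fragment, then the mPapaya open reading frame (which spans the numbering origin of the circular record), followed by an SV40 polyadenylation signal. The 2A sequence lies upstream of mPapaya, with a gap of roughly 90 nt between it and the promoter. This fits the stated purpose of expressing mPapaya together with an "extra insert": a second coding sequence placed ahead of the 2A would be co-translated and released as a separate polypeptide by ribosomal skipping. The record does not say what the extra insert is, and no feature is annotated in that gap. A second SV40 poly(A) signal sits in the opposite orientation next to the bacterial origin; its role is not described. The plasmid is intended for combining fluorescent proteins into genetically encoded barcodes for single-cell analysis.
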