Addgene plasmid #228626: pM-mPapaya
Purpose: Mammalian expression of mPapaya and extra insert, for MuSIC barcode construction
Depositing lab: Marc Birtwistle. Depositing organization: Clemson University. Publication: Genetically Encoded Fluorescence Barcodes Allow for Single-Cell Analysis via Spectral Flow Cytometry. Lu X, Pritko DJ, Abravanel ME, Huggins JR, Ogunleye O, Biswas T, Ashy KC, Woods SK, Livingston MWT, Blenner MA, Birtwistle MR. ACS Synth Biol. 2025 May 16;14(5):1533-1548. doi: 10.1021/acssynbio.4c00807. Epub 2025 May 6. PubMed 40326708.
Backbone
  Vector backbone: pMulti
  Backbone manufacturer: Birtwistle lab
  Vector type: Mammalian Expression
Growth in bacteria
  Bacterial resistance: Chloramphenicol, 25 μg/mL
  Growth temperature: 37°C
  Growth strain: DH5alpha
  Copy number: High Copy
Gene/Insert
  Gene/Insert name: mPapaya
  Species: Synthetic
  Insert size (bp): 711
  Promoter: CMV
  Cloning method: Golden Gate
Terms and licenses: Academic/Nonprofit Terms; Industry Terms: Not Available to Industry
Depositor comments: Please visit https://doi.org/10.1101/2024.10.23.619855 for bioRxiv preprint.
How to cite: pM-mPapaya was a gift from Marc Birtwistle (Addgene plasmid # 228626 ; http://n2t.net/addgene:228626 ; RRID:Addgene_228626)
